Addgene plasmid #129577: LentiCRISPR v2 mBAX
Purpose: CRISPR deletion of murine BAX
Depositing lab: Stephen Tait. Depositing organization: University of Glasgow. Publication: Mito-priming as a method to engineer Bcl-2 addiction. Lopez J, Bessou M, Riley JS, Giampazolias E, Todt F, Rochegue T, Oberst A, Green DR, Edlich F, Ichim G, Tait SW. Nat Commun. 2016 Feb 2;7:10538. doi: 10.1038/ncomms10538. PubMed 26833356.
Backbone
  Vector backbone: pLentiCRISPRv2
  Vector type: Mammalian Expression, Lentiviral
Growth in bacteria
  Bacterial resistance: Ampicillin, 100 μg/mL
  Growth temperature: 37°C
  Growth strain: NEB Stable
  Copy number: High Copy
Gene/Insert
  Gene/Insert name: gRNA vs murine BAX
  gRNA/shRNA sequence: CAACTTCAACTGGGGCCGCG
  Species: M. musculus (mouse)
  Mutation: None
  Entrez Gene: Bax
  Cloning method: Restriction Enzyme; 5′ cloning site Unknown (unknown if destroyed); 3′ cloning site Unknown (unknown if destroyed)
Terms and licenses: Academic/Nonprofit Terms; Industry Terms: Not Available to Industry
How to cite: LentiCRISPR v2 mBAX was a gift from Stephen Tait (Addgene plasmid # 129577 ; http://n2t.net/addgene:129577 ; RRID:Addgene_129577)
