[The description below was written by a language model from this plasmid's Addgene catalogue record and pLannotate feature annotations shown in this document.]
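Description:
LentiCRISPR v2 mBAX is a lentiviral, mammalian-expression CRISPR plasmid of about 13 kb built on the pLentiCRISPRv2 backbone. It delivers Streptococcus pyogenes Cas9 and a single guide RNA against mouse Bax from one vector. In bacteria it is maintained through a high-copy ColE1/pUC-type origin and selected with ampicillin via the β-lactamase gene; an f1 origin is also present.

The transfer cassette has a third-generation layout. A CMV enhancer/promoter replaces the U3 region upstream of a truncated HIV-1 5' LTR, driving Tat-independent production of genomic RNA in packaging cells. The Ψ packaging signal with a gag fragment, the RRE and the cPPT/CTS follow, supporting encapsidation, Rev-dependent nuclear export and efficient transduction. The ΔU3 3' LTR makes the integrated provirus self-inactivating, and a bGH polyadenylation signal lies just downstream of it.

Between the LTRs, a human U6 Pol III promoter sits upstream of the S. pyogenes gRNA scaffold. The short gap between them is consistent with the position of the Bax-targeting spacer, although the cloning sites are not recorded. An EF-1α core promoter then drives the Cas9 coding sequence, followed by a puromycin N-acetyltransferase gene for selecting transduced cells and a WPRE to enhance transcript expression. The table does not annotate the element linking Cas9 to PuroR. Outside the viral unit, an SV40/EM7-driven BleoR cassette with an SV40 poly(A) is annotated as part of the backbone.

The stated purpose is CRISPR deletion of murine BAX, a pro-apoptotic Bcl-2 family member, through Cas9-induced double-strand breaks in transduced mouse cells.
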