Features (pLannotate 1.2.2; 33 found; start..end, strand, type, name):
      1..380     +  enhancer       CMV enhancer: human cytomegalovirus immediate early enhancer
    381..580     +  promoter       CMV promoter: human cytomegalovirus (CMV) immediate early promoter
    598..778     +  LTR            5' LTR (truncated): truncated 5' long terminal repeat (LTR) from HIV-1
    825..950     +  misc_feature   HIV-1 Ψ: packaging signal of human immunodeficiency virus type 1
    934..1297    +  CDS            HIV-1 gag (fragment): gag protein from human immunodeficiency virus 1; gag
   1443..1676    +  misc_feature   RRE: The Rev response element (RRE) of HIV-1 allows for Rev-dependent mRNA export from the nucleus to the cytoplasm.
   2053..2153    +  CDS            Rev (fragment): human immunodeficiency virus 1 (HIV-1) Rev protein; rev; enhances nuclear export of unspliced and incompletely spliced viral mRNAs
   2203..2320    +  misc_feature   cPPT/CTS: central polypurine tract and central termination sequence of HIV-1
   2371..2611    +  promoter       U6 promoter: RNA polymerase III promoter for human U6 snRNA
   2641..2716    +  misc_RNA       gRNA scaffold: guide RNA scaffold for the Streptococcus pyogenes CRISPR/Cas9 system
   2734..2752    +  CDS            small t antigen (fragment): SV40 (simian virus 40) small t antigen
   2778..2989    +  promoter       EF-1α core promoter: core promoter for human elongation factor EF-1α
   3014..7117    +  CDS            Cas9: Cas9 (Csn1) endonuclease from the Streptococcus pyogenes Type II CRISPR/Cas system generates RNA-guided double strand breaks in DNA
   7255..7852    +  CDS            PuroR (fragment): puromycin N-acetyltransferase; pac from Streptomyces; confers resistance to puromycin
   7868..8456    +  misc_feature   WPRE: woodchuck hepatitis virus posttranscriptional regulatory element
   8507..8526    +  misc_feature   cPPT/CTS (fragment): central polypurine tract and central termination sequence of HIV-1
   8528..8761    +  LTR            3' LTR (ΔU3): self-inactivating 3' long terminal repeat (LTR) from HIV-1
   8793..9017    +  polyA_signal   bGH poly(A) signal: bovine growth hormone polyadenylation signal
   9021..9042    +  promoter       SV40 promoter (fragment): SV40 enhancer and early promoter
   9063..9491    +  rep_origin     f1 ori (sequence partly withheld): f1 bacteriophage origin of replication; arrow indicates direction of (+) strand synthesis
   9505..9834    +  promoter       SV40 promoter: SV40 enhancer and early promoter
   9882..9929    +  promoter       EM7 promoter: synthetic bacterial promoter&nbsp
   9948..10322   +  CDS            BleoR: antibiotic-binding protein; Sh ble from Streptoalloteichus hindustanus; confers resistance to bleomycin, phleomycin, and Zeocin™
  10332..10457   +  CDS            ble (fragment): BLE_KLEPN - Experimental evidence at protein level: Swiss-Prot protein existence level 1. Binding protein with a strong affinity to the bleomycin family of antibiotics. Binds to CL990; an antimitotic-antibiotic compound. From Klebsiella pneumoniae.
  10452..10573   +  polyA_signal   SV40 poly(A) signal: SV40 polyadenylation signal
  10644..10666   -  protein_bind   lac operator (fragment): The lac repressor binds to the lac operator to inhibit transcription in E. coli. This inhibition can be relieved by adding lactose or isopropyl-β-D-thiogalactopyranoside (IPTG). lac repressor encoded by lacI
  10670..10700   -  promoter       lac promoter: promoter for the E. coli lac operon
  10715..10736   -  protein_bind   CAP binding site: CAP binding activates transcription in the presence of cAMP. E. coli catabolite activator protein
  10749..10841   -  CDS            lacI (fragment): lac repressor; lacI; The lac repressor binds to the lac operator to inhibit transcription in E. coli. This inhibition can be relieved by adding lactose or isopropyl-β-D-thiogalactopyranoside (IPTG).
  11024..11612   -  rep_origin     ori: high-copy-number ColE1/pMB1/pBR322/pUC origin of replication
  11783..12643   -  CDS            AmpR: β-lactamase; bla; confers resistance to ampicillin, carbenicillin, and related antibiotics
  12644..12748   -  promoter       AmpR promoter: bla
  12807..12859   -  misc_feature   bom (fragment): basis of mobility region from pBR322
>Addgene plasmid #129577 | LentiCRISPR v2 mBAX | addgene full sequence | sequence record 255637 | Addgene NGS Result
GACATTGATTATTGACTAGTTATTAATAGTAATCAATTACGGGGTCATTAGTTCATAGCCCATATATGGA
GTTCCGCGTTACATAACTTACGGTAAATGGCCCGCCTGGCTGACCGCCCAACGACCCCCGCCCATTGACG
TCAATAATGACGTATGTTCCCATAGTAACGCCAATAGGGACTTTCCATTGACGTCAATGGGTGGAGTATT
TACGGTAAACTGCCCACTTGGCAGTACATCAAGTGTATCATATGCCAAGTACGCCCCCTATTGACGTCAA
TGACGGTAAATGGCCCGCCTGGCATTATGCCCAGTACATGACCTTATGGGACTTTCCTACTTGGCAGTAC
ATCTACGTATTAGTCATCGCTATTACCATGGTGATGCGGTTTTGGCAGTACATCAATGGGCGTGGATAGC
GGTTTGACTCACGGGGATTTCCAAGTCTCCACCCCATTGACGTCAATGGGAGTTTGTTTTGGCACCAAAA
TCAACGGGACTTTCCAAAATGTCGTAACAACTCCGCCCCATTGACGCAAATGGGCGGTAGGCGTGTACGG
TGGGAGGTCTATATAAGCAGCGCGTTTTGCCTGTACTGGGTCTCTCTGGTTAGACCAGATCTGAGCCTGG
GAGCTCTCTGGCTAACTAGGGAACCCACTGCTTAAGCCTCAATAAAGCTTGCCTTGAGTGCTTCAAGTAG
TGTGTGCCCGTCTGTTGTGTGACTCTGGTAACTAGAGATCCCTCAGACCCTTTTAGTCAGTGTGGAAAAT
CTCTAGCAGTGGCGCCCGAACAGGGACTTGAAAGCGAAAGGGAAACCAGAGGAGCTCTCTCGACGCAGGA
CTCGGCTTGCTGAAGCGCGCACGGCAAGAGGCGAGGGGCGGCGACTGGTGAGTACGCCAAAAATTTTGAC
TAGCGGAGGCTAGAAGGAGAGAGATGGGTGCGAGAGCGTCAGTATTAAGCGGGGGAGAATTAGATCGCGA
TGGGAAAAAATTCGGTTAAGGCCAGGGGGAAAGAAAAAATATAAATTAAAACATATAGTATGGGCAAGCA
GGGAGCTAGAACGATTCGCAGTTAATCCTGGCCTGTTAGAAACATCAGAAGGCTGTAGACAAATACTGGG
ACAGCTACAACCATCCCTTCAGACAGGATCAGAAGAACTTAGATCATTATATAATACAGTAGCAACCCTC
TATTGTGTGCATCAAAGGATAGAGATAAAAGACACCAAGGAAGCTTTAGACAAGATAGAGGAAGAGCAAA
ACAAAAGTAAGACCACCGCACAGCAAGCGGCCGCTGATCTTCAGACCTGGAGGAGGAGATATGAGGGACA
ATTGGAGAAGTGAATTATATAAATATAAAGTAGTAAAAATTGAACCATTAGGAGTAGCACCCACCAAGGC
AAAGAGAAGAGTGGTGCAGAGAGAAAAAAGAGCAGTGGGAATAGGAGCTTTGTTCCTTGGGTTCTTGGGA
GCAGCAGGAAGCACTATGGGCGCAGCGTCAATGACGCTGACGGTACAGGCCAGACAATTATTGTCTGGTA
TAGTGCAGCAGCAGAACAATTTGCTGAGGGCTATTGAGGCGCAACAGCATCTGTTGCAACTCACAGTCTG
GGGCATCAAGCAGCTCCAGGCAAGAATCCTGGCTGTGGAAAGATACCTAAAGGATCAACAGCTCCTGGGG
ATTTGGGGTTGCTCTGGAAAACTCATTTGCACCACTGCTGTGCCTTGGAATGCTAGTTGGAGTAATAAAT
CTCTGGAACAGATTTGGAATCACACGACCTGGATGGAGTGGGACAGAGAAATTAACAATTACACAAGCTT
AATACACTCCTTAATTGAAGAATCGCAAAACCAGCAAGAAAAGAATGAACAAGAATTATTGGAATTAGAT
AAATGGGCAAGTTTGTGGAATTGGTTTAACATAACAAATTGGCTGTGGTATATAAAATTATTCATAATGA
TAGTAGGAGGCTTGGTAGGTTTAAGAATAGTTTTTGCTGTACTTTCTATAGTGAATAGAGTTAGGCAGGG
ATATTCACCATTATCGTTTCAGACCCACCTCCCAACCCCGAGGGGACCCGACAGGCCCGAAGGAATAGAA
GAAGAAGGTGGAGAGAGAGACAGAGACAGATCCATTCGATTAGTGAACGGATCGGCACTGCGTGCGCCAA
TTCTGCAGACAAATGGCAGTATTCATCCACAATTTTAAAAGAAAAGGGGGGATTGGGGGGTACAGTGCAG
GGGAAAGAATAGTAGACATAATAGCAACAGACATACAAACTAAAGAATTACAAAAACAAATTACAAAAAT
TCAAAATTTTCGGGTTTATTACAGGGACAGCAGAGATCCAGTTTGGTTAATTAAGGTACCGAGGGCCTAT
TTCCCATGATTCCTTCATATTTGCATATACGATACAAGGCTGTTAGAGAGATAATTAGAATTAATTTGAC
TGTAAACACAAAGATATTAGTACAAAATACGTGACGTAGAAAGTAATAATTTCTTGGGTAGTTTGCAGTT
TTAAAATTATGTTTTAAAATGGACTATCATATGCTTACCGTAACTTGAAAGTATTTCGATTTCTTGGCTT
TATATATCTTGTGGAAAGGACGAAACACCGCAACTTCAACTGGGGCCGCGGTTTTAGAGCTAGAAATAGC
AAGTTAAAATAAGGCTAGTCCGTTATCAACTTGAAAAAGTGGCACCGAGTCGGTGCTTTTTTGAATTCGC
TAGCTAGGTCTTGAAAGGAGTGGGAATTGGCTCCGGTGCCCGTCAGTGGGCAGAGCGCACATCGCCCACA
GTCCCCGAGAAGTTGGGGGGAGGGGTCGGCAATTGATCCGGTGCCTAGAGAAGGTGGCGCGGGGTAAACT
GGGAAAGTGATGTCGTGTACTGGCTCCGCCTTTTTCCCGAGGGTGGGGGAGAACCGTATATAAGTGCAGT
AGTCGCCGTGAACGTTCTTTTTCGCAACGGGTTTGCCGCCAGAACACAGGACCGGTTCTAGAGCGCTGCC
ACCATGGACAAGAAGTACAGCATCGGCCTGGACATCGGCACCAACTCTGTGGGCTGGGCCGTGATCACCG
ACGAGTACAAGGTGCCCAGCAAGAAATTCAAGGTGCTGGGCAACACCGACCGGCACAGCATCAAGAAGAA
CCTGATCGGAGCCCTGCTGTTCGACAGCGGCGAAACAGCCGAGGCCACCCGGCTGAAGAGAACCGCCAGA
AGAAGATACACCAGACGGAAGAACCGGATCTGCTATCTGCAAGAGATCTTCAGCAACGAGATGGCCAAGG
TGGACGACAGCTTCTTCCACAGACTGGAAGAGTCCTTCCTGGTGGAAGAGGATAAGAAGCACGAGCGGCA
CCCCATCTTCGGCAACATCGTGGACGAGGTGGCCTACCACGAGAAGTACCCCACCATCTACCACCTGAGA
AAGAAACTGGTGGACAGCACCGACAAGGCCGACCTGCGGCTGATCTATCTGGCCCTGGCCCACATGATCA
AGTTCCGGGGCCACTTCCTGATCGAGGGCGACCTGAACCCCGACAACAGCGACGTGGACAAGCTGTTCAT
CCAGCTGGTGCAGACCTACAACCAGCTGTTCGAGGAAAACCCCATCAACGCCAGCGGCGTGGACGCCAAG
GCCATCCTGTCTGCCAGACTGAGCAAGAGCAGACGGCTGGAAAATCTGATCGCCCAGCTGCCCGGCGAGA
AGAAGAATGGCCTGTTCGGAAACCTGATTGCCCTGAGCCTGGGCCTGACCCCCAACTTCAAGAGCAACTT
CGACCTGGCCGAGGATGCCAAACTGCAGCTGAGCAAGGACACCTACGACGACGACCTGGACAACCTGCTG
GCCCAGATCGGCGACCAGTACGCCGACCTGTTTCTGGCCGCCAAGAACCTGTCCGACGCCATCCTGCTGA
GCGACATCCTGAGAGTGAACACCGAGATCACCAAGGCCCCCCTGAGCGCCTCTATGATCAAGAGATACGA
CGAGCACCACCAGGACCTGACCCTGCTGAAAGCTCTCGTGCGGCAGCAGCTGCCTGAGAAGTACAAAGAG
ATTTTCTTCGACCAGAGCAAGAACGGCTACGCCGGCTACATTGACGGCGGAGCCAGCCAGGAAGAGTTCT
ACAAGTTCATCAAGCCCATCCTGGAAAAGATGGACGGCACCGAGGAACTGCTCGTGAAGCTGAACAGAGA
GGACCTGCTGCGGAAGCAGCGGACCTTCGACAACGGCAGCATCCCCCACCAGATCCACCTGGGAGAGCTG
CACGCCATTCTGCGGCGGCAGGAAGATTTTTACCCATTCCTGAAGGACAACCGGGAAAAGATCGAGAAGA
TCCTGACCTTCCGCATCCCCTACTACGTGGGCCCTCTGGCCAGGGGAAACAGCAGATTCGCCTGGATGAC
CAGAAAGAGCGAGGAAACCATCACCCCCTGGAACTTCGAGGAAGTGGTGGACAAGGGCGCTTCCGCCCAG
AGCTTCATCGAGCGGATGACCAACTTCGATAAGAACCTGCCCAACGAGAAGGTGCTGCCCAAGCACAGCC
TGCTGTACGAGTACTTCACCGTGTATAACGAGCTGACCAAAGTGAAATACGTGACCGAGGGAATGAGAAA
GCCCGCCTTCCTGAGCGGCGAGCAGAAAAAGGCCATCGTGGACCTGCTGTTCAAGACCAACCGGAAAGTG
ACCGTGAAGCAGCTGAAAGAGGACTACTTCAAGAAAATCGAGTGCTTCGACTCCGTGGAAATCTCCGGCG
TGGAAGATCGGTTCAACGCCTCCCTGGGCACATACCACGATCTGCTGAAAATTATCAAGGACAAGGACTT
CCTGGACAATGAGGAAAACGAGGACATTCTGGAAGATATCGTGCTGACCCTGACACTGTTTGAGGACAGA
GAGATGATCGAGGAACGGCTGAAAACCTATGCCCACCTGTTCGACGACAAAGTGATGAAGCAGCTGAAGC
GGCGGAGATACACCGGCTGGGGCAGGCTGAGCCGGAAGCTGATCAACGGCATCCGGGACAAGCAGTCCGG
CAAGACAATCCTGGATTTCCTGAAGTCCGACGGCTTCGCCAACAGAAACTTCATGCAGCTGATCCACGAC
GACAGCCTGACCTTTAAAGAGGACATCCAGAAAGCCCAGGTGTCCGGCCAGGGCGATAGCCTGCACGAGC
ACATTGCCAATCTGGCCGGCAGCCCCGCCATTAAGAAGGGCATCCTGCAGACAGTGAAGGTGGTGGACGA
GCTCGTGAAAGTGATGGGCCGGCACAAGCCCGAGAACATCGTGATCGAAATGGCCAGAGAGAACCAGACC
ACCCAGAAGGGACAGAAGAACAGCCGCGAGAGAATGAAGCGGATCGAAGAGGGCATCAAAGAGCTGGGCA
GCCAGATCCTGAAAGAACACCCCGTGGAAAACACCCAGCTGCAGAACGAGAAGCTGTACCTGTACTACCT
GCAGAATGGGCGGGATATGTACGTGGACCAGGAACTGGACATCAACCGGCTGTCCGACTACGATGTGGAC
CATATCGTGCCTCAGAGCTTTCTGAAGGACGACTCCATCGACAACAAGGTGCTGACCAGAAGCGACAAGA
ACCGGGGCAAGAGCGACAACGTGCCCTCCGAAGAGGTCGTGAAGAAGATGAAGAACTACTGGCGGCAGCT
GCTGAACGCCAAGCTGATTACCCAGAGAAAGTTCGACAATCTGACCAAGGCCGAGAGAGGCGGCCTGAGC
GAACTGGATAAGGCCGGCTTCATCAAGAGACAGCTGGTGGAAACCCGGCAGATCACAAAGCACGTGGCAC
AGATCCTGGACTCCCGGATGAACACTAAGTACGACGAGAATGACAAGCTGATCCGGGAAGTGAAAGTGAT
CACCCTGAAGTCCAAGCTGGTGTCCGATTTCCGGAAGGATTTCCAGTTTTACAAAGTGCGCGAGATCAAC
AACTACCACCACGCCCACGACGCCTACCTGAACGCCGTCGTGGGAACCGCCCTGATCAAAAAGTACCCTA
AGCTGGAAAGCGAGTTCGTGTACGGCGACTACAAGGTGTACGACGTGCGGAAGATGATCGCCAAGAGCGA
GCAGGAAATCGGCAAGGCTACCGCCAAGTACTTCTTCTACAGCAACATCATGAACTTTTTCAAGACCGAG
ATTACCCTGGCCAACGGCGAGATCCGGAAGCGGCCTCTGATCGAGACAAACGGCGAAACCGGGGAGATCG
TGTGGGATAAGGGCCGGGATTTTGCCACCGTGCGGAAAGTGCTGAGCATGCCCCAAGTGAATATCGTGAA
AAAGACCGAGGTGCAGACAGGCGGCTTCAGCAAAGAGTCTATCCTGCCCAAGAGGAACAGCGATAAGCTG
ATCGCCAGAAAGAAGGACTGGGACCCTAAGAAGTACGGCGGCTTCGACAGCCCCACCGTGGCCTATTCTG
TGCTGGTGGTGGCCAAAGTGGAAAAGGGCAAGTCCAAGAAACTGAAGAGTGTGAAAGAGCTGCTGGGGAT
CACCATCATGGAAAGAAGCAGCTTCGAGAAGAATCCCATCGACTTTCTGGAAGCCAAGGGCTACAAAGAA
GTGAAAAAGGACCTGATCATCAAGCTGCCTAAGTACTCCCTGTTCGAGCTGGAAAACGGCCGGAAGAGAA
TGCTGGCCTCTGCCGGCGAACTGCAGAAGGGAAACGAACTGGCCCTGCCCTCCAAATATGTGAACTTCCT
GTACCTGGCCAGCCACTATGAGAAGCTGAAGGGCTCCCCCGAGGATAATGAGCAGAAACAGCTGTTTGTG
GAACAGCACAAGCACTACCTGGACGAGATCATCGAGCAGATCAGCGAGTTCTCCAAGAGAGTGATCCTGG
CCGACGCTAATCTGGACAAAGTGCTGTCCGCCTACAACAAGCACCGGGATAAGCCCATCAGAGAGCAGGC
CGAGAATATCATCCACCTGTTTACCCTGACCAATCTGGGAGCCCCTGCCGCCTTCAAGTACTTTGACACC
ACCATCGACCGGAAGAGGTACACCAGCACCAAAGAGGTGCTGGACGCCACCCTGATCCACCAGAGCATCA
CCGGCCTGTACGAGACACGGATCGACCTGTCTCAGCTGGGAGGCGACAAGCGACCTGCCGCCACAAAGAA
GGCTGGACAGGCTAAGAAGAAGAAAGATTACAAAGACGATGACGATAAGGGATCCGGCGCAACAAACTTC
TCTCTGCTGAAACAAGCCGGAGATGTCGAAGAGAATCCTGGACCGACCGAGTACAAGCCCACGGTGCGCC
TCGCCACCCGCGACGACGTCCCCAGGGCCGTACGCACCCTCGCCGCCGCGTTCGCCGACTACCCCGCCAC
GCGCCACACCGTCGATCCGGACCGCCACATCGAGCGGGTCACCGAGCTGCAAGAACTCTTCCTCACGCGC
GTCGGGCTCGACATCGGCAAGGTGTGGGTCGCGGACGACGGCGCCGCGGTGGCGGTCTGGACCACGCCGG
AGAGCGTCGAAGCGGGGGCGGTGTTCGCCGAGATCGGCCCGCGCATGGCCGAGTTGAGCGGTTCCCGGCT
GGCCGCGCAGCAACAGATGGAAGGCCTCCTGGCGCCGCACCGGCCCAAGGAGCCCGCGTGGTTCCTGGCC
ACCGTCGGAGTCTCGCCCGACCACCAGGGCAAGGGTCTGGGCAGCGCCGTCGTGCTCCCCGGAGTGGAGG
CGGCCGAGCGCGCCGGGGTGCCCGCCTTCCTGGAGACCTCCGCGCCCCGCAACCTCCCCTTCTACGAGCG
GCTCGGCTTCACCGTCACCGCCGACGTCGAGGTGCCCGAAGGACCGCGCACCTGGTGCATGACCCGCAAG
CCCGGTGCCTGAACGCGTTAAGTCGACAATCAACCTCTGGATTACAAAATTTGTGAAAGATTGACTGGTA
TTCTTAACTATGTTGCTCCTTTTACGCTATGTGGATACGCTGCTTTAATGCCTTTGTATCATGCTATTGC
TTCCCGTATGGCTTTCATTTTCTCCTCCTTGTATAAATCCTGGTTGCTGTCTCTTTATGAGGAGTTGTGG
CCCGTTGTCAGGCAACGTGGCGTGGTGTGCACTGTGTTTGCTGACGCAACCCCCACTGGTTGGGGCATTG
CCACCACCTGTCAGCTCCTTTCCGGGACTTTCGCTTTCCCCCTCCCTATTGCCACGGCGGAACTCATCGC
CGCCTGCCTTGCCCGCTGCTGGACAGGGGCTCGGCTGTTGGGCACTGACAATTCCGTGGTGTTGTCGGGG
AAATCATCGTCCTTTCCTTGGCTGCTCGCCTGTGTTGCCACCTGGATTCTGCGCGGGACGTCCTTCTGCT
ACGTCCCTTCGGCCCTCAATCCAGCGGACCTTCCTTCCCGCGGCCTGCTGCCGGCTCTGCGGCCTCTTCC
GCGTCTTCGCCTTCGCCCTCAGACGAGTCGGATCTCCCTTTGGGCCGCCTCCCCGCGTCGACTTTAAGAC
CAATGACTTACAAGGCAGCTGTAGATCTTAGCCACTTTTTAAAAGAAAAGGGGGGACTGGAAGGGCTAAT
TCACTCCCAACGAAGACAAGATCTGCTTTTTGCTTGTACTGGGTCTCTCTGGTTAGACCAGATCTGAGCC
TGGGAGCTCTCTGGCTAACTAGGGAACCCACTGCTTAAGCCTCAATAAAGCTTGCCTTGAGTGCTTCAAG
TAGTGTGTGCCCGTCTGTTGTGTGACTCTGGTAACTAGAGATCCCTCAGACCCTTTTAGTCAGTGTGGAA
AATCTCTAGCAGGGCCCGTTTAAACCCGCTGATCAGCCTCGACTGTGCCTTCTAGTTGCCAGCCATCTGT
TGTTTGCCCCTCCCCCGTGCCTTCCTTGACCCTGGAAGGTGCCACTCCCACTGTCCTTTCCTAATAAAAT
GAGGAAATTGCATCGCATTGTCTGAGTAGGTGTCATTCTATTCTGGGGGGTGGGGTGGGGCAGGACAGCA
AGGGGGAGGATTGGGAAGACAATAGCAGGCATGCTGGGGATGCGGTGGGCTCTATGGCTTCTGAGGCGGA
AAGAACCAGCTGGGGCTCTAGGGGGTATCCCC
[124 nt withheld, positions 9063-9186]
C
[91 nt withheld, positions 9188-9278]
A
[49 nt withheld, positions 9280-9328]
CCTTTGACGTTGGAGTCCACGTTCTTT
[37 nt withheld, positions 9356-9392]
ACCCTATCTCGGTCTATTCTTTTGATTTATAAGGGATTTTGCCGATTTCGGCCTATTGGTTAAAAAATGA
GCTGATTTAACAAAAATTTAACGCGAATTAATTCTGTGGAATGTGTGTCAGTTAGGGTGTGGAAAGTCCC
CAGGCTCCCCAGCAGGCAGAAGTATGCAAAGCATGCATCTCAATTAGTCAGCAACCAGGTGTGGAAAGTC
CCCAGGCTCCCCAGCAGGCAGAAGTATGCAAAGCATGCATCTCAATTAGTCAGCAACCATAGTCCCGCCC
CTAACTCCGCCCATCCCGCCCCTAACTCCGCCCAGTTCCGCCCATTCTCCGCCCCATGGCTGACTAATTT
TTTTTATTTATGCAGAGGCCGAGGCCGCCTCTGCCTCTGAGCTATTCCAGAAGTAGTGAGGAGGCTTTTT
TGGAGGCCTAGGCTTTTGCAAAAAGCTCCCGGGAGCTTGTATATCCATTTTCGGATCTGATCAGCACGTG
TTGACAATTAATCATCGGCATAGTATATCGGCATAGTATAATACGACAAGGTGAGGAACTAAACCATGGC
CAAGTTGACCAGTGCCGTTCCGGTGCTCACCGCGCGCGACGTCGCCGGAGCGGTCGAGTTCTGGACCGAC
CGGCTCGGGTTCTCCCGGGACTTCGTGGAGGACGACTTCGCCGGTGTGGTCCGGGACGACGTGACCCTGT
TCATCAGCGCGGTCCAGGACCAGGTGGTGCCGGACAACACCCTGGCCTGGGTGTGGGTGCGCGGCCTGGA
CGAGCTGTACGCCGAGTGGTCGGAGGTCGTGTCCACGAACTTCCGGGACGCCTCCGGGCCGGCCATGACC
GAGATCGGCGAGCAGCCGTGGGGGCGGGAGTTCGCCCTGCGCGACCCGGCCGGCAACTGCGTGCACTTCG
TGGCCGAGGAGCAGGACTGACACGTGCTACGAGATTTCGATTCCACCGCCGCCTTCTATGAAAGGTTGGG
CTTCGGAATCGTTTTCCGGGACGCCGGCTGGATGATCCTCCAGCGCGGGGATCTCATGCTGGAGTTCTTC
GCCCACCCCAACTTGTTTATTGCAGCTTATAATGGTTACAAATAAAGCAATAGCATCACAAATTTCACAA
ATAAAGCATTTTTTTCACTGCATTCTAGTTGTGGTTTGTCCAAACTCATCAATGTATCTTATCATGTCTG
TATACCGTCGACCTCTAGCTAGAGCTTGGCGTAATCATGGTCATAGCTGTTTCCTGTGTGAAATTGTTAT
CCGCTCACAATTCCACACAACATACGAGCCGGAAGCATAAAGTGTAAAGCCTGGGGTGCCTAATGAGTGA
GCTAACTCACATTAATTGCGTTGCGCTCACTGCCCGCTTTCCAGTCGGGAAACCTGTCGTGCCAGCTGCA
TTAATGAATCGGCCAACGCGCGGGGAGAGGCGGTTTGCGTATTGGGCGCTCTTCCGCTTCCTCGCTCACT
GACTCGCTGCGCTCGGTCGTTCGGCTGCGGCGAGCGGTATCAGCTCACTCAAAGGCGGTAATACGGTTAT
CCACAGAATCAGGGGATAACGCAGGAAAGAACATGTGAGCAAAAGGCCAGCAAAAGGCCAGGAACCGTAA
AAAGGCCGCGTTGCTGGCGTTTTTCCATAGGCTCCGCCCCCCTGACGAGCATCACAAAAATCGACGCTCA
AGTCAGAGGTGGCGAAACCCGACAGGACTATAAAGATACCAGGCGTTTCCCCCTGGAAGCTCCCTCGTGC
GCTCTCCTGTTCCGACCCTGCCGCTTACCGGATACCTGTCCGCCTTTCTCCCTTCGGGAAGCGTGGCGCT
TTCTCATAGCTCACGCTGTAGGTATCTCAGTTCGGTGTAGGTCGTTCGCTCCAAGCTGGGCTGTGTGCAC
GAACCCCCCGTTCAGCCCGACCGCTGCGCCTTATCCGGTAACTATCGTCTTGAGTCCAACCCGGTAAGAC
ACGACTTATCGCCACTGGCAGCAGCCACTGGTAACAGGATTAGCAGAGCGAGGTATGTAGGCGGTGCTAC
AGAGTTCTTGAAGTGGTGGCCTAACTACGGCTACACTAGAAGAACAGTATTTGGTATCTGCGCTCTGCTG
AAGCCAGTTACCTTCGGAAAAAGAGTTGGTAGCTCTTGATCCGGCAAACAAACCACCGCTGGTAGCGGTG
GTTTTTTTGTTTGCAAGCAGCAGATTACGCGCAGAAAAAAAGGATCTCAAGAAGATCCTTTGATCTTTTC
TACGGGGTCTGACGCTCAGTGGAACGAAAACTCACGTTAAGGGATTTTGGTCATGAGATTATCAAAAAGG
ATCTTCACCTAGATCCTTTTAAATTAAAAATGAAGTTTTAAATCAATCTAAAGTATATATGAGTAAACTT
GGTCTGACAGTTACCAATGCTTAATCAGTGAGGCACCTATCTCAGCGATCTGTCTATTTCGTTCATCCAT
AGTTGCCTGACTCCCCGTCGTGTAGATAACTACGATACGGGAGGGCTTACCATCTGGCCCCAGTGCTGCA
ATGATACCGCGAGACCCACGCTCACCGGCTCCAGATTTATCAGCAATAAACCAGCCAGCCGGAAGGGCCG
AGCGCAGAAGTGGTCCTGCAACTTTATCCGCCTCCATCCAGTCTATTAATTGTTGCCGGGAAGCTAGAGT
AAGTAGTTCGCCAGTTAATAGTTTGCGCAACGTTGTTGCCATTGCTACAGGCATCGTGGTGTCACGCTCG
TCGTTTGGTATGGCTTCATTCAGCTCCGGTTCCCAACGATCAAGGCGAGTTACATGATCCCCCATGTTGT
GCAAAAAAGCGGTTAGCTCCTTCGGTCCTCCGATCGTTGTCAGAAGTAAGTTGGCCGCAGTGTTATCACT
CATGGTTATGGCAGCACTGCATAATTCTCTTACTGTCATGCCATCCGTAAGATGCTTTTCTGTGACTGGT
GAGTACTCAACCAAGTCATTCTGAGAATAGTGTATGCGGCGACCGAGTTGCTCTTGCCCGGCGTCAATAC
GGGATAATACCGCGCCACATAGCAGAACTTTAAAAGTGCTCATCATTGGAAAACGTTCTTCGGGGCGAAA
ACTCTCAAGGATCTTACCGCTGTTGAGATCCAGTTCGATGTAACCCACTCGTGCACCCAACTGATCTTCA
GCATCTTTTACTTTCACCAGCGTTTCTGGGTGAGCAAAAACAGGAAGGCAAAATGCCGCAAAAAAGGGAA
TAAGGGCGACACGGAAATGTTGAATACTCATACTCTTCCTTTTTCAATATTATTGAAGCATTTATCAGGG
TTATTGTCTCATGAGCGGATACATATTTGAATGTATTTAGAAAAATAAACAAATAGGGGTTCCGCGCACA
TTTCCCCGAAAAGTGCCACCTGACGTCGACGGATCGGGAGATCTCCCGATCCCCTATGGTGCACTCTCAG
TACAATCTGCTCTGATGCCGCATAGTTAAGCCAGTATCTGCTCCCTGCTTGTGTGTTGGAGGTCGCTGAG
TAGTGCGCGAGCAAAATTTAAGCTACAACAAGGCAAGGCTTGACCGACAATTGCATGAAGAATCTGCTTA
GGGTTAGGCGTTTTGCGCTGCTTCGCGATGTACGGGCCAGATATACGCGTT
